Addgene plasmid #196719: CROPSeq-PP7-p65-HSF
Purpose: (Empty Backbone) CROP-Seq library plasmid for CRISPR-A with SAM system (p65-HSF1 activator recruited to PP7 binding loops in the tracrRNA of the guide).
Depositing lab: Bernhard Schmierer. Depositing organization: Karolinska Institutet.
Backbone
  Vector backbone: CROPseq-Guide-Puro (#86708)
  Backbone manufacturer: Christoph Bock Lab
  Vector type: Lentiviral, CRISPR
  Selectable markers: Puromycin
  Tag / fusion protein: Nucleoplasmin NLS (N terminal on backbone); SV40 NLS (C terminal on backbone)
Growth in bacteria
  Bacterial resistance: Ampicillin, 100 μg/mL
  Growth temperature: 30°C
  Growth strain: NEB Stable
  Copy number: Unknown
Gene/Insert
  Gene/Insert name: None
  Tag / fusion protein: Nucleoplasmin NLS (N terminal on backbone); SV40 NLS (C terminal on backbone)
Terms and licenses: Academic/Nonprofit Terms; Industry Terms: Not Available to Industry
Depositor comments: Guide cloning with BsmBI and T4 Ligase, do not use Gibson assembly as the plasmid is prone to recombination
How to cite: CROPSeq-PP7-p65-HSF was a gift from Bernhard Schmierer (Addgene plasmid # 196719 ; http://n2t.net/addgene:196719 ; RRID:Addgene_196719)
