[The description below was written by a language model from this plasmid's Addgene catalogue record and pLannotate feature annotations shown in this document.]
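Description:
CROPSeq-PP7-p65-HSF is a third-generation-style lentiviral CRISPR activation vector derived from CROPseq-Guide-Puro, deposited as an empty backbone into which guide RNA libraries are cloned. It is propagated in E. coli through a high-copy ColE1/pUC-type origin with ampicillin resistance (an f1 ori is also present). The depositor notes that the plasmid is prone to recombination and that guides should be inserted by BsmBI digestion and ligation rather than by Gibson assembly. The viral portion comprises an RSV promoter driving a truncated HIV-1 5' LTR, the Ψ packaging signal with a gag fragment, the RRE, cPPT/CTS, WPRE and a 3' LTR, followed by an SV40 poly(A) signal and SV40 ori.

Two expression units make up the payload. An EF-1α core promoter with its intron A drives a Pol II transcript encoding the bacteriophage PP7 coat protein, followed by a p65 (RelA) activation fragment and the HSF1 C-terminal activation domain, and then a puromycin N-acetyltransferase for selecting transduced mammalian cells. The catalogue lists nucleoplasmin and SV40 nuclear localisation signals, but the feature table does not annotate them, nor the element linking the activator to PuroR. Between the WPRE and the downstream LTR sits a human U6 promoter with an S. pyogenes tracrRNA scaffold, which according to the record carries PP7-binding loops that recruit the PP7–p65–HSF1 activator in a SAM-type arrangement. In the CROP-seq design, this position within the 3' LTR region means the guide cassette is copied during integration and also included in the polyadenylated EF-1α transcript, so guide identity can be read in single-cell RNA sequencing. No Cas9 or dCas9 is annotated, so it must be supplied separately. The intended use is pooled CRISPRa screening with single-cell transcriptome readout.
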