Features (pLannotate 1.2.2; 33 found; start..end, strand, type, name):
      1..181     +  LTR            5' LTR (truncated): truncated 5' long terminal repeat (LTR) from HIV-1
    228..353     +  misc_feature   HIV-1 Ψ: packaging signal of human immunodeficiency virus type 1
    337..700     +  CDS            HIV-1 gag (fragment): gag protein from human immunodeficiency virus 1; gag
    846..1079    +  misc_feature   RRE: The Rev response element (RRE) of HIV-1 allows for Rev-dependent mRNA export from the nucleus to the cytoplasm.
   1489..1606    +  misc_feature   cPPT/CTS: central polypurine tract and central termination sequence of HIV-1
   1672..1738    +  CDS            small t antigen (fragment): SV40 (simian virus 40) small t antigen
   1764..1975    +  promoter       EF-1α core promoter: core promoter for human elongation factor EF-1α
   1976..2914    +  intron         EF-1α intron A: intron upstream of the start codon of human EF-1α
   3011..3373    +  CDS            COAT_BPPP7: Experimental evidence at protein level: Swiss-Prot protein existence level 1. Forms the phage shell; binds to the phage RNA. From Pseudomonas phage PP7 (Bacteriophage PP7).
   3381..3398    -  protein_bind   attB2 (fragment): mutant version of attB; core recombination site for the Gateway® BP reaction BP Clonase™
   3485..4027    +  CDS            Rela (fragment): TF65_MOUSE - Also known as Nfkb3. Experimental evidence at protein level: Swiss-Prot protein existence level 1. NF-kappa-B is a pleiotropic transcription factor present in almost all cell types and is the endpoint of a series of signal transduction events that are initiated by a vast array of stimuli related to many biological processes such as inflammation, immunity, differentiation, cell growth, tumorigenesis and apoptosis. NF-kappa-B is a homo- or heterodimeric complex formed by the Rel-like domain- containing proteins RELA/p65, RELB, NFKB1/p105, NFKB1/p50, REL and NFKB2/p52. The heterodime
   4052..4423    +  CDS            HSF1: C-terminal activation domain from the human heat shock transcription factor HSF1
   4514..5113    +  CDS            PuroR (fragment): puromycin N-acetyltransferase; pac from Streptomyces; confers resistance to puromycin
   5129..5717    +  misc_feature   WPRE: woodchuck hepatitis virus posttranscriptional regulatory element
   5713..5823    +  CDS            nef (fragment): NEF_HV1LA - Experimental evidence at protein level: Swiss-Prot protein existence level 1. Extracellular Nef protein targets CD4(+) T-lymphocytes for apoptosis by interacting with CXCR4 surface receptors. From Human immunodeficiency virus type 1 group M subtype B (isolate Lai) (HIV-1).
   5843..5869    +  CDS            Rev (fragment): human immunodeficiency virus 1 (HIV-1) Rev protein; rev; enhances nuclear export of unspliced and incompletely spliced viral mRNAs
   5873..6113    +  promoter       U6 promoter: RNA polymerase III promoter for human U6 snRNA
   6242..6306    +  misc_RNA       tracrRNA (fragment): trans-activating CRISPR RNA for the Streptococcus pyogenes CRISPR/Cas9 system
   6362..6542    +  LTR            5' LTR (truncated): truncated 5' long terminal repeat (LTR) from HIV-1
   6620..6741    +  polyA_signal   SV40 poly(A) signal: SV40 polyadenylation signal
   6781..6916    +  rep_origin     SV40 ori: SV40 origin of replication
   6937..6955    -  promoter       T7 promoter: promoter for bacteriophage T7 RNA polymerase
   6963..7118    +  CDS            lacZα (fragment): LacZα fragment of β-galactosidase; lacZ fragment
   7123..7551    +  rep_origin     f1 ori (sequence partly withheld): f1 bacteriophage origin of replication; arrow indicates direction of (+) strand synthesis
   7604..7708    +  promoter       AmpR promoter: bla
   7709..8569    +  CDS            AmpR: β-lactamase; bla; confers resistance to ampicillin, carbenicillin, and related antibiotics
   8740..9328    +  rep_origin     ori: high-copy-number ColE1/pMB1/pBR322/pUC origin of replication
   9511..9603    +  CDS            lacI (fragment): lac repressor; lacI; The lac repressor binds to the lac operator to inhibit transcription in E. coli. This inhibition can be relieved by adding lactose or isopropyl-β-D-thiogalactopyranoside (IPTG).
   9616..9637    +  protein_bind   CAP binding site: CAP binding activates transcription in the presence of cAMP. E. coli catabolite activator protein
   9652..9682    +  promoter       lac promoter: promoter for the E. coli lac operon
   9690..9706    +  protein_bind   lac operator: The lac repressor binds to the lac operator to inhibit transcription in E. coli. This inhibition can be relieved by adding lactose or isopropyl-β-D-thiogalactopyranoside (IPTG). lac repressor encoded by lacI
   9751..9769    +  promoter       T3 promoter: promoter for bacteriophage T3 RNA polymerase
   9797..10023   +  promoter       RSV promoter: Rous sarcoma virus enhancer/promoter
>Addgene plasmid #196719 | CROPSeq-PP7-p65-HSF | addgene full sequence | sequence record 388066 | Addgene NGS Result
GGGTCTCTCTGGTTAGACCAGATCTGAGCCTGGGAGCTCTCTGGCTAACTAGGGAACCCACTGCTTAAGC
CTCAATAAAGCTTGCCTTGAGTGCTTCAAGTAGTGTGTGCCCGTCTGTTGTGTGACTCTGGTAACTAGAG
ATCCCTCAGACCCTTTTAGTCAGTGTGGAAAATCTCTAGCAGTGGCGCCCGAACAGGGACTTGAAAGCGA
AAGGGAAACCAGAGGAGCTCTCTCGACGCAGGACTCGGCTTGCTGAAGCGCGCACGGCAAGAGGCGAGGG
GCGGCGACTGGTGAGTACGCCAAAAATTTTGACTAGCGGAGGCTAGAAGGAGAGAGATGGGTGCGAGAGC
GTCAGTATTAAGCGGGGGAGAATTAGATCGCGATGGGAAAAAATTCGGTTAAGGCCAGGGGGAAAGAAAA
AATATAAATTAAAACATATAGTATGGGCAAGCAGGGAGCTAGAACGATTCGCAGTTAATCCTGGCCTGTT
AGAAACATCAGAAGGCTGTAGACAAATACTGGGACAGCTACAACCATCCCTTCAGACAGGATCAGAAGAA
CTTAGATCATTATATAATACAGTAGCAACCCTCTATTGTGTGCATCAAAGGATAGAGATAAAAGACACCA
AGGAAGCTTTAGACAAGATAGAGGAAGAGCAAAACAAAAGTAAGACCACCGCACAGCAAGCGGCCGCTGA
TCTTCAGACCTGGAGGAGGAGATATGAGGGACAATTGGAGAAGTGAATTATATAAATATAAAGTAGTAAA
AATTGAACCATTAGGAGTAGCACCCACCAAGGCAAAGAGAAGAGTGGTGCAGAGAGAAAAAAGAGCAGTG
GGAATAGGAGCTTTGTTCCTTGGGTTCTTGGGAGCAGCAGGAAGCACTATGGGCGCAGCGTCAATGACGC
TGACGGTACAGGCCAGACAATTATTGTCTGGTATAGTGCAGCAGCAGAACAATTTGCTGAGGGCTATTGA
GGCGCAACAGCATCTGTTGCAACTCACAGTCTGGGGCATCAAGCAGCTCCAGGCAAGAATCCTGGCTGTG
GAAAGATACCTAAAGGATCAACAGCTCCTGGGGATTTGGGGTTGCTCTGGAAAACTCATTTGCACCACTG
CTGTGCCTTGGAATGCTAGTTGGAGTAATAAATCTCTGGAACAGATTTGGAATCACACGACCTGGATGGA
GTGGGACAGAGAAATTAACAATTACACAAGCTTAATACACTCCTTAATTGAAGAATCGCAAAACCAGCAA
GAAAAGAATGAACAAGAATTATTGGAATTAGATAAATGGGCAAGTTTGTGGAATTGGTTTAACATAACAA
ATTGGCTGTGGTATATAAAATTATTCATAATGATAGTAGGAGGCTTGGTAGGTTTAAGAATAGTTTTTGC
TGTACTTTCTATAGTGAATAGAGTTAGGCAGGGATATTCACCATTATCGTTTCAGAATCTTGAGACAAAT
GGCAGTATTCATCCACAATTTTAAAAGAAAAGGGGGGATTGGGGGGTACAGTGCAGGGGAAAGAATAGTA
GACATAATAGCAACAGACATACAAACTAAAGAATTACAAAAACAAATTACAAAAATTCAAAATTTTCGGG
TTTATTACAGGGACAGCAGAGATCCACTTTGGCGCCGGCTCGAGGGGGCCCGGGTGCAAAGATGGATAAA
GTTTTAAACAGAGAGGAATCTTTGCAGCTAATGGACCTTCTAGGTCTTGAAAGGAGTGGGAATTGGCTCC
GGTGCCCGTCAGTGGGCAGAGCGCACATCGCCCACAGTCCCCGAGAAGTTGGGGGGAGGGGTCGGCAATT
GATCCGGTGCCTAGAGAAGGTGGCGCGGGGTAAACTGGGAAAGTGATGTCGTGTACTGGCTCCGCCTTTT
TCCCGAGGGTGGGGGAGAACCGTATATAAGTGCAGTAGTCGCCGTGAACGTTCTTTTTCGCAACGGGTTT
GCCGCCAGAACACAGGTAAGTGCCGTGTGTGGTTCCCGCGGGCCTGGCCTCTTTACGGGTTATGGCCCTT
GCGTGCCTTGAATTACTTCCACCTGGCTGCAGTACGTGATTCTTGATCCCGAGCTTCGGGTTGGAAGTGG
GTGGGAGAGTTCGAGGCCTTGCGCTTAAGGAGCCCCTTCGCCTCGTGCTTGAGTTGAGGCCTGGCCTGGG
CGCTGGGGCCGCCGCGTGCGAATCTGGTGGCACCTTCGCGCCTGTCTCGCTGCTTTCGATAAGTCTCTAG
CCATTTAAAATTTTTGATGACCTGCTGCGACGCTTTTTTTCTGGCAAGATAGTCTTGTAAATGCGGGCCA
AGATCTGCACACTGGTATTTCGGTTTTTGGGGCCGCGGGCGGCGACGGGGCCCGTGCGTCCCAGCGCACA
TGTTCGGCGAGGCGGGGCCTGCGAGCGCGGCCACCGAGAATCGGACGGGGGTAGTCTCAAGCTGGCCGGC
CTGCTCTGGTGCCTGGCCTCGCGCCGCCGTGTATCGCCCCGCCCTGGGCGGCAAGGCTGGCCCGGTCGGC
ACCAGTTGCGTGAGCGGAAAGATGGCCGCTTCCCGGCCCTGCTGCAGGGAGCTCAAAATGGAGGACGCGG
CGCTCGGGAGAGCGGGCGGGTGAGTCACCCACACAAAGGAAAAGGGCCTTTCCGTCCTCAGCCGTCGCTT
CATGTGACTCCACGGAGTACCGGGCGCCGTCCAGGCACCTCGATTAGTTCTCGAGCTTTTGGAGTACGTC
GTCTTTAGGTTGGGGGGAGGGGTTTTATGCGATGGAGTTTCCCCACACTGAGTGGGTGGAGACTGAAGTT
AGGCCAGCTTGGCACTTGATGTAATTCTCCTTGGAATTTGCCCTTTTTGAGTTTGGATCTTGGTTCATTC
TCAAGCCTCAGACAGTGGTTCAAAGTTTTTTTCTTCCATTTCAGGTGTCGTGACGTACGGCCACCATGTC
GCGGAGGCGGCACAGCTACGAGAACGATGGTGGACAACCTCACAAAAGGAGGAAGACGTCTATGCTAGCC
TCCAAAACCATCGTTCTTTCGGTCGGCGAGGCTACTCGCACTCTGACTGAGATCCAGTCCACCGCAGACC
GTCAGATCTTCGAAGAGAAGGTCGGGCCTCTGGTGGGTCGGCTGCGCCTCACGGCTTCGCTCCGTCAAAA
CGGAGCCAAGACCGCGTATCGAGTCAACCTAAAACTGGATCAGGCGGACGTCGTTGATTCCGGACTTCCG
AAAGTGCGCTACACTCAGGTATGGTCGCACGACGTGACAATCGTTGCGAATAGCACCGAGGCCTCGCGCA
AATCGTTGTACGATTTGACCAAGTCCCTCGTCGCGACCTCGCAGGTCGAAGATCTTGTCGTCAACCTTGT
GCCGCTGGGCCGTTCTTCAACTTTCTTGTACAAAGTGGGCGGAGGAGGTGGAAGCGGAGGAGGAGGAAGC
GGAGGAGGAGGTAGCGGACCTAAGAAAAAGAGGAAGGTGGCGGCCGCTGGTACCCCTTCAGGGCAGATCA
GCAACCAGGCCCTGGCTCTGGCCCCTAGCTCCGCTCCAGTGCTGGCCCAGACTATGGTGCCCTCTAGTGC
TATGGTGCCTCTGGCCCAGCCACCTGCTCCAGCCCCTGTGCTGACCCCAGGACCACCCCAGTCACTGAGC
GCTCCAGTGCCCAAGTCTACACAGGCCGGCGAGGGGACTCTGAGTGAAGCTCTGCTGCACCTGCAGTTCG
ACGCTGATGAGGACCTGGGAGCTCTGCTGGGGAACAGCACCGATCCCGGAGTGTTCACAGATCTGGCCTC
CGTGGACAACTCTGAGTTTCAGCAGCTGCTGAATCAGGGCGTGTCCATGTCTCATAGTACAGCCGAACCA
ATGCTGATGGAGTACCCCGAAGCCATTACCCGGCTGGTGACCGGCAGCCAGCGGCCCCCCGACCCCGCTC
CAACTCCCCTGGGAACCAGCGGCCTGCCTAATGGGCTGTCCGGAGATGAAGACTTCTCAAGCATCGCTGA
TATGGACTTTAGTGCCCTGCTGTCACAGATTTCCTCTAGTGGGCAGGGAGGAGGTGGAAGCGGCTTCAGC
GTGGACACCAGTGCCCTGCTGGACCTGTTCAGCCCCTCGGTGACCGTGCCCGACATGAGCCTGCCTGACC
TTGACAGCAGCCTGGCCAGTATCCAAGAGCTCCTGTCTCCCCAGGAGCCCCCCAGGCCTCCCGAGGCAGA
GAACAGCAGCCCGGATTCAGGGAAGCAGCTGGTGCACTACACAGCGCAGCCGCTGTTCCTGCTGGACCCC
GGCTCCGTGGACACCGGGAGCAACGACCTGCCGGTGCTGTTTGAGCTGGGAGAGGGCTCCTACTTCTCCG
AAGGGGACGGCTTCGCCGAGGACCCCACCATCTCCCTGCTGACAGGCTCGGAGCCTCCCAAAGCCAAGGA
CCCCACTGTCTCCGATATCGGCAGTGGAGAGGGCAGAGGAAGTCTGCTAACATGCGGTGACGTCGAGGAG
AATCCTGGCCCAGGTACCACAGATCCACCGGAGATGACCGAGTACAAGCCCACGGTGCGCCTCGCCACCC
GCGACGACGTCCCCAGGGCCGTACGCACCCTCGCCGCCGCGTTCGCCGACTACCCCGCCACGCGCCACAC
CGTCGATCCGGACCGCCACATCGAGCGGGTCACCGAGCTGCAAGAACTCTTCCTCACGCGCGTCGGGCTC
GACATCGGCAAGGTGTGGGTCGCGGACGACGGCGCCGCCGTGGCGGTCTGGACCACGCCGGAGAGCGTCG
AAGCGGGGGCGGTGTTCGCCGAGATCGGCCCGCGCATGGCCGAGTTGAGCGGTTCCCGGCTGGCCGCGCA
GCAACAGATGGAAGGCCTCCTGGCGCCGCACCGGCCCAAGGAGCCCGCGTGGTTCCTGGCCACCGTCGGA
GTCTCGCCCGACCACCAGGGCAAGGGTCTGGGCAGCGCCGTCGTGCTCCCCGGAGTGGAGGCGGCCGAGC
GCGCCGGGGTGCCCGCCTTCCTGGAGACCTCCGCGCCCCGCAACCTCCCCTTCTACGAGCGGCTCGGCTT
CACCGTCACCGCCGACGTCGAGGTGCCCGAAGGACCGCGCACCTGGTGCATGACCCGCAAGCCCGGTGCC
TGAACGCGTTAAGTCGACAATCAACCTCTGGATTACAAAATTTGTGAAAGATTGACTGGTATTCTTAACT
ATGTTGCTCCTTTTACGCTATGTGGATACGCTGCTTTAATGCCTTTGTATCATGCTATTGCTTCCCGTAT
GGCTTTCATTTTCTCCTCCTTGTATAAATCCTGGTTGCTGTCTCTTTATGAGGAGTTGTGGCCCGTTGTC
AGGCAACGTGGCGTGGTGTGCACTGTGTTTGCTGACGCAACCCCCACTGGTTGGGGCATTGCCACCACCT
GTCAGCTCCTTTCCGGGACTTTCGCTTTCCCCCTCCCTATTGCCACGGCGGAACTCATCGCCGCCTGCCT
TGCCCGCTGCTGGACAGGGGCTCGGCTGTTGGGCACTGACAATTCCGTGGTGTTGTCGGGGAAATCATCG
TCCTTTCCTTGGCTGCTCGCCTGTGTTGCCACCTGGATTCTGCGCGGGACGTCCTTCTGCTACGTCCCTT
CGGCCCTCAATCCAGCGGACCTTCCTTCCCGCGGCCTGCTGCCGGCTCTGCGGCCTCTTCCGCGTCTTCG
CCTTCGCCCTCAGACGAGTCGGATCTCCCTTTGGGCCGCCTCCCCGCGTCGACTTTAAGACCAATGACTT
ACAAGGCAGCTGTAGATCTTAGCCACTTTTTAAAAGAAAAGGGGGGACTGGAAGGGCTAATTCACTCCCA
ACGAAGACAAGATTTCACCATTATCGTTTCAGACCCACCTCCCAACCCCGAGGGGACCCAGAGAGGGCCT
ATTTCCCATGATTCCTTCATATTTGCATATACGATACAAGGCTGTTAGAGAGATAATTAGAATTAATTTG
ACTGTAAACACAAAGATATTAGTACAAAATACGTGACGTAGAAAGTAATAATTTCTTGGGTAGTTTGCAG
TTTTAAAATTATGTTTTAAAATGGACTATCATATGCTTACCGTAACTTGAAAGTATTTCGATTTCTTGGC
TTTATATATCTTGTGGAAAGGACGAAACACCGGAGACGGTTGTTAATTAATGTACGTCTCTGTTTAAGAG
CTATGCTGCGAATACGAGGGAGCAGACGATATGGCGTCGCTCCTCTCCACGAGAGCATATGGGCTCCGTG
GCTCGTATTCGCAGCATAGCAAGTTTAAATAAGGCTAGTCCGTTATCAACTTGAAAAAGTGGCACCGAGT
CGGTGCTTTTTTTGAATTCTTGGCGTAACTAGATCTTGAGACACTGCTTTTTGCTTGTACTGGGTCTCTC
TGGTTAGACCAGATCTGAGCCTGGGAGCTCTCTGGCTAACTAGGGAACCCACTGCTTAAGCCTCAATAAA
GCTTGCCTTGAGTGCTTCAAGTAGTGTGTGCCCGTCTGTTGTGTGACTCTGGTAACTAGAGATCCCTCAG
ACCCTTTTAGTCAGTGTGGAAAATCTCTAGCAGTACGTATAGTAGTTCATGTCATCTTATTATTCAGTAT
TTATAACTTGCAAAGAAATGAATATCAGAGAGTGAGAGGAACTTGTTTATTGCAGCTTATAATGGTTACA
AATAAAGCAATAGCATCACAAATTTCACAAATAAAGCATTTTTTTCACTGCATTCTAGTTGTGGTTTGTC
CAAACTCATCAATGTATCTTATCATGTCTGGCTCTAGCTATCCCGCCCCTAACTCCGCCCATCCCGCCCC
TAACTCCGCCCAGTTCCGCCCATTCTCCGCCCCATGGCTGACTAATTTTTTTTATTTATGCAGAGGCCGA
GGCCGCCTCGGCCTCTGAGCTATTCCAGAAGTAGTGAGGAGGCTTTTTTGGAGGCCTAGGGACGTACCCA
ATTCGCCCTATAGTGAGTCGTATTACGCGCGCTCACTGGCCGTCGTTTTACAACGTCGTGACTGGGAAAA
CCCTGGCGTTACCCAACTTAATCGCCTTGCAGCACATCCCCCTTTCGCCAGCTGGCGTAATAGCGAAGAG
GCCCGCACCGATCGCCCTTCCCAACAGTTGCGCAGCCTGAATGGCGAATGGG
[124 nt withheld, positions 7123-7246]
C
[91 nt withheld, positions 7248-7338]
A
[49 nt withheld, positions 7340-7388]
CCTTTGACGTTGGAGTCCACGTTCTTT
[37 nt withheld, positions 7416-7452]
ACCCTATCTCGGTCTATTCTTTTGATTTATAAGGGATTTTGCCGATTTCGGCCTATTGGTTAAAAAATGA
GCTGATTTAACAAAAATTTAACGCGAATTTTAACAAAATATTAACGCTTACAATTTAGGTGGCACTTTTC
GGGGAAATGTGCGCGGAACCCCTATTTGTTTATTTTTCTAAATACATTCAAATATGTATCCGCTCATGAG
ACAATAACCCTGATAAATGCTTCAATAATATTGAAAAAGGAAGAGTATGAGTATTCAACATTTCCGTGTC
GCCCTTATTCCCTTTTTTGCGGCATTTTGCCTTCCTGTTTTTGCTCACCCAGAAACGCTGGTGAAAGTAA
AAGATGCTGAAGATCAGTTGGGTGCACGAGTGGGTTACATCGAACTGGATCTCAACAGCGGTAAGATCCT
TGAGAGTTTTCGCCCCGAAGAACGTTTTCCAATGATGAGCACTTTTAAAGTTCTGCTATGTGGCGCGGTA
TTATCCCGTATTGACGCCGGGCAAGAGCAACTCGGTCGCCGCATACACTATTCTCAGAATGACTTGGTTG
AGTACTCACCAGTCACAGAAAAGCATCTTACGGATGGCATGACAGTAAGAGAATTATGCAGTGCTGCCAT
AACCATGAGTGATAACACTGCGGCCAACTTACTTCTGACAACGATCGGAGGACCGAAGGAGCTAACCGCT
TTTTTGCACAACATGGGGGATCATGTAACTCGCCTTGATCGTTGGGAACCGGAGCTGAATGAAGCCATAC
CAAACGACGAGCGTGACACCACGATGCCTGTAGCAATGGCAACAACGTTGCGCAAACTATTAACTGGCGA
ACTACTTACTCTAGCTTCCCGGCAACAATTAATAGACTGGATGGAGGCGGATAAAGTTGCAGGACCACTT
CTGCGCTCGGCCCTTCCGGCTGGCTGGTTTATTGCTGATAAATCTGGAGCCGGTGAGCGTGGGTCTCGCG
GTATCATTGCAGCACTGGGGCCAGATGGTAAGCCCTCCCGTATCGTAGTTATCTACACGACGGGGAGTCA
GGCAACTATGGATGAACGAAATAGACAGATCGCTGAGATAGGTGCCTCACTGATTAAGCATTGGTAACTG
TCAGACCAAGTTTACTCATATATACTTTAGATTGATTTAAAACTTCATTTTTAATTTAAAAGGATCTAGG
TGAAGATCCTTTTTGATAATCTCATGACCAAAATCCCTTAACGTGAGTTTTCGTTCCACTGAGCGTCAGA
CCCCGTAGAAAAGATCAAAGGATCTTCTTGAGATCCTTTTTTTCTGCGCGTAATCTGCTGCTTGCAAACA
AAAAAACCACCGCTACCAGCGGTGGTTTGTTTGCCGGATCAAGAGCTACCAACTCTTTTTCCGAAGGTAA
CTGGCTTCAGCAGAGCGCAGATACCAAATACTGTTCTTCTAGTGTAGCCGTAGTTAGGCCACCACTTCAA
GAACTCTGTAGCACCGCCTACATACCTCGCTCTGCTAATCCTGTTACCAGTGGCTGCTGCCAGTGGCGAT
AAGTCGTGTCTTACCGGGTTGGACTCAAGACGATAGTTACCGGATAAGGCGCAGCGGTCGGGCTGAACGG
GGGGTTCGTGCACACAGCCCAGCTTGGAGCGAACGACCTACACCGAACTGAGATACCTACAGCGTGAGCT
ATGAGAAAGCGCCACGCTTCCCGAAGGGAGAAAGGCGGACAGGTATCCGGTAAGCGGCAGGGTCGGAACA
GGAGAGCGCACGAGGGAGCTTCCAGGGGGAAACGCCTGGTATCTTTATAGTCCTGTCGGGTTTCGCCACC
TCTGACTTGAGCGTCGATTTTTGTGATGCTCGTCAGGGGGGCGGAGCCTATGGAAAAACGCCAGCAACGC
GGCCTTTTTACGGTTCCTGGCCTTTTGCTGGCCTTTTGCTCACATGTTCTTTCCTGCGTTATCCCCTGAT
TCTGTGGATAACCGTATTACCGCCTTTGAGTGAGCTGATACCGCTCGCCGCAGCCGAACGACCGAGCGCA
GCGAGTCAGTGAGCGAGGAAGCGGAAGAGCGCCCAATACGCAAACCGCCTCTCCCCGCGCGTTGGCCGAT
TCATTAATGCAGCTGGCACGACAGGTTTCCCGACTGGAAAGCGGGCAGTGAGCGCAACGCAATTAATGTG
AGTTAGCTCACTCATTAGGCACCCCAGGCTTTACACTTTATGCTTCCGGCTCGTATGTTGTGTGGAATTG
TGAGCGGATAACAATTTCACACAGGAAACAGCTATGACCATGATTACGCCAAGCGCGCAATTAACCCTCA
CTAAAGGGAACAAAAGCTGGAGCTGCAAGCTTAATGTAGTCTTATGCAATACTCTTGTAGTCTTGCAACA
TGGTAACGATGAGTTAGCAACATGCCTTACAAGGAGAGAAAAAGCACCGTGCATGCCGATTGGTGGAAGT
AAGGTGGTACGATCGTGCCTTATTAGGAAGGCAACAGACGGGTCTGACATGGATTGGACGAACCACTGAA
TTGCCGCATTGCAGAGATATTGTATTTAAGTGCCTAGCTCGATACATAAAC
